>Addgene plasmid #73583 | mDC-STAMP-Flag-Myc-CMV26 | depositor full sequence | sequence record 136078 | mDC-STAMP-Flag-Myc-CMV26 sequence 7727 bps
CCATTCGCCATTCAGGCTGCGCAACTGTTGGGAAGGGCGATCGGTGCGGGCCTCTTCGCTATTACGCCAG
CTGGCGAAAGGGGGATGTGCTGCAAGGCGATTAAGTTGGGTAACGCCAGGGTTTTCCCAGTCACGACGTT
GTAAAACGACGGCCAGTGCCAAGCTGATCTATACATTGAATCAATATTGGCAATTAGCCATATTAGTCAT
TGGTTATATAGCATAAATCAATATTGGCTATTGGCCATTGCATACGTTGTATCTATATCATAATATGTAC
ATTTATATTGGCTCATGTCCAATATGACCGCCATGTTGACATTGATTATTGACTAGTTATTAATAGTAAT
CAATTACGGGGTCATTAGTTCATAGCCCATATATGGAGTTCCGCGTTACATAACTTACGGTAAATGGCCC
GCCTGGCTGACCGCCCAACGACCCCCGCCCATTGACGTCAATAATGACGTATGTTCCCATAGTAACGCCA
ATAGGGACTTTCCATTGACGTCAATGGGTGGAGTATTTACGGTAAACTGCCCACTTGGCAGTACATCAAG
TGTATCATATGCCAAGTCCGCCCCCTATTGACGTCAATGACGGTAAATGGCCCGCCTGGCATTATGCCCA
GTACATGACCTTACGGGACTTTCCTACTTGGCAGTACATCTACGTATTAGTCATCGCTATTACCATGGTG
ATGCGGTTTTGGCAGTACACCAATGGGCGTGGATAGCGGTTTGACTCACGGGGATTTCCAAGTCTCCACC
CCATTGACGTCAATGGGAGTTTGTTTTGGCACCAAAATCAACGGGACTTTCCAAAATGTCGTAATAACCC
CGCCCCGTTGACGCAAATGGGCGGTAGGCGTGTACGGTGGGAGGTCTATATAAGCAGAGCTCGTTTAGTG
AACCGTCAGAATTAACCATGGACTACAAAGACCATGACGGTGATTATAAAGATCATGACATCGATTACAA
GGATGACGATGACAAGCTTGCGGCCGCAATGAGGCTCTGGACCTTGGGCACCAGTATTTTCCTGAGGCTT
TGGGGGACTTATGTGTTTCCACGAAGCCCTAGCTGGCTGGACTTCATCCAGCATTTGGGAGTCTGTTGCT
TTGTGGCCTTCCTTTCGGTGAGCCTCTTCTCTGCAGCCTTTTACTGGATCCTGCCACCCGTTGCCCTGCT
CTCTTCTGTCTGGATGATCACCTGTGTTTTCCTATGCTGTTCCAAGCGCGCACGATGCTTCATTCTTCTG
GCCGTTCTGTCGTGTGGCCTCCGTGAAGGTAGGAACGCTTTGATTGCGGCTGGCACTGGGGTAGTGATCT
TTGGACATGTGGAAAATATTTTTTATAACTTCAGAGGTCTCCTAGACAGCATGACTTGCAACCTAAGGGC
AAAGAGCTTTTCAGTACATTTCCCACTTTTAAAACGGTATACTGAAGCCATCCAGTGGATTTACGGCCTT
GCCACTCCGCTGAATCTATTTGATGACCTTGTTTCTTGGAACCAGACTCTGGTGGTCTCTCTTTTTAGTC
CCAGCCATGCCCTGGAGGCTCATATGAATGACACTAGAGGAGAAGTCCTGGGAGTCCTGCACCATATGGT
GGTCACGACAGAGCTGTTGACTTCCGTGGGCCAGAAGTTGCTTGCCCTTGCCGGGCTTCTGCTCATCCTA
GTCAGCACTGGCCTCTTCCTGAAGCGATTCCTGGGCCCTTGTGGCTGGAAGTATGAGAATGTCTACATCA
CCAAACAATTTGTTCGGTTTGATGAAAAGGAGAGGCACCAACAGCGGCCCTGTGTCCTCCCGCTGAATAA
GAAGGAAAGGAAGAAATATGTCATCGTCCCATCTTTGCAGCTGACTCCTAAGGAGAAGAAAACCCTTGGG
CTGTTCTTCCTTCCTGTCCTGACCTATCTCTACATGTGGGTGCTGTTTGCCGCTGTGGACTATCTGCTGT
ATCGGCTCATCTCCTCCATGAACAAACAGTTCCAAAGCTTGCCAGGGCTGGAAGTTCACTTGAAACTACG
TGGAGAGAAGCAAGGAACCCAAGGAGTCGTCCATGATTCTGCCTTTAATATATCTATGTTTGAACCGAGC
TGCATTCCTAAACCACGTCTCAGTGTGTCTGAGACTTGGGTTCCTCTCAGTATTATTCTGTTAACACTAA
TAATACTAGGATTGTTGTCTTCTATGCTGATGCAGCTTAAAATTCTCGTGTCAGTCTCCTTCTACCCCAA
AGTGGAGAGGGAGAGAATTGAATACCTGCATGCGAAGCTCCTTGAGAAACGATCAAAGCAGCCATTGAGA
GAGGCTGACGGGAAACCGAGCCTGTACTTTAAAAAGATTCATTTCTGGTTTCCAGTCCTGAAAATGATTA
GGAAGAAGCAGACAATCCCTGCAAATGAAGATGATCTATGGATATCGGTACCAGTCGACTCTAGAGAACA
AAAACTCATCTCAGAAGAGGATCTGTGAGGATCCCGGGTGGCATCCCTGTGACCCCTCCCCAGTGCCTCT
CCTGGCCCTGGAAGTTGCCACTCCAGTGCCCACCAGCCTTGTCCTAATAAAATTAAGTTGCATCATTTTG
TCTGACTAGGTGTCCTTCTATAATATTATGGGGTGGAGGGGGGTGGTATGGAGCAAGGGGCAAGTTGGGA
AGACAACCTGTAGGGCCTGCGGGGTCTATTGGGAACCAAGCTGGAGTGCAGTGGCACAATCTTGGCTCAC
TGCAATCTCCGCCTCCTGGGTTCAAGCGATTCTCCTGCCTCAGCCTCCCGAGTTGTTGGGATTCCAGGCA
TGCATGACCAGGCTCAGCTAATTTTTGTTTTTTTGGTAGAGACGGGGTTTCACCATATTGGCCAGGCTGG
TCTCCAACTCCTAATCTCAGGTGATCTACCCACCTTGGCCTCCCAAATTGCTGGGATTACAGGCGTGAAC
CACTGCTCCCTTCCCTGTCCTTCTGATTTTAAAATAACTATACCAGCAGGAGGACGTCCAGACACAGCAT
AGGCTACCTGGCCATGCCCAACCGGTGGGACATTTGAGTTGCTTGCTTGGCACTGTCCTCTCATGCGTTG
GGTCCACTCAGTAGATGCCTGTTGAATTGGGTACGCGGCCAGCTTGGCTGTGGAATGTGTGTCAGTTAGG
GTGTGGAAAGTCCCCAGGCTCCCCAGCAGGCAGAAGTATGCAAAGCATGCATCTCAATTAGTCAGCAACC
AGGTGTGGAAAGTCCCCAGGCTCCCCAGCAGGCAGAAGTATGCAAAGCATGCATCTCAATTAGTCAGCAA
CCATAGTCCCGCCCCTAACTCCGCCCATCCCGCCCCTAACTCCGCCCAGTTCCGCCCATTCTCCGCCCCA
TGGCTGACTAATTTTTTTTATTTATGCAGAGGCCGAGGCCGCCTCGGCCTCTGAGCTATTCCAGAAGTAG
TGAGGAGGCTTTTTTGGAGGAATTGATCAGCTTGGGATCTGATCAAGAGACAGGATGAGGATCGTTTCGC
ATGATTGAACAAGATGGATTGCACGCAGGTTCTCCGGCCGCTTGGGTGGAGAGGCTATTCGGCTATGACT
GGGCACAACAGACAATCGGCTGCTCTGATGCCGCCGTGTTCCGGCTGTCAGCGCAGGGGCGCCCGGTTCT
TTTTGTCAAGACCGACCTGTCCGGTGCCCTGAATGAACTGCAGGACGAGGCAGCGCGGCTATCGTGGCTG
GCCACGACGGGCGTTCCTTGCGCAGCTGTGCTCGACGTTGTCACTGAAGCGGGAAGGGACTGGCTGCTAT
TGGGCGAAGTGCCGGGGCAGGATCTCCTGTCATCTCACCTTGCTCCTGCCGAGAAAGTATCCATCATGGC
TGATGCAATGCGGCGGCTGCATACGCTTGATCCGGCTACCTGCCCATTCGACCACCAAGCGAAACATCGC
ATCGAGCGAGCACGTACTCGGATGGAAGCCGGTCTTGTCGATCAGGATGATCTGGACGAAGAGCATCAGG
GGCTCGCGCCAGCCGAACTGTTCGCCAGGCTCAAGGCGCGCATGCCCGACGGCGAGGATCTCGTCGTGAC
CCATGGCGATGCCTGCTTGCCGAATATCATGGTGGAAAATGGCCGCTTTTCTGGATTCATCGACTGTGGC
CGGCTGGGTGTGGCGGACCGCTATCAGGACATAGCGTTGGCTACCCGTGATATTGCTGAAGAGCTTGGCG
GCGAATGGGCTGACCGCTTCCTCGTGCTTTACGGTATCGCCGCTCCCGATTCGCAGCGCATCGCCTTCTA
TCGCCTTCTTGACGAGTTCTTCTGAGCGGGACTCTGGGGTTCGAAATGACCGACCAAGCGACGCCCAACC
TGCCATCACGAGATTTCGATTCCACCGCCGCCTTCTATGAAAGGTTGGGCTTCGGAATCGTTTTCCGGGA
CGCCGGCTGGATGATCCTCCAGCGCGGGGATCTCATGCTGGAGTTCTTCGCCCACCCCGGGCTCGATCCC
CTCGCGAGTTGGTTCAGCTGCTGCCTGAGGCTGGACGACCTCGCGGAGTTCTACCGGCAGTGCAAATCCG
TCGGCATCCAGGAAACCAGCAGCGGCTATCCGCGCATCCATGCCCCCGAACTGCAGGAGTGGGGAGGCAC
GATGGCCGCTTTGGTCGACCCGGACGGGACGCTCCTGCGCCTGATACAGAACGAATTGCTTGCAGGCATC
TCATGAGTGTGTCTTCCCGTTTTCCGCCTGAGGTCACTGCGTGGATGGAGCGCTGGCGCCTGCTGCGCGA
CGGCGAGCTGCTCACCACCCACTCGCCAAGCTGGAACCGTAAAAAGGCCGCGTTGCTGGCGTTTTTCCAT
AGGCTCCGCCGATCATAATCAGCCATACCACATTTGTAGAGGTTTTACTTGCTTTAAAAAACCTCCCACA
CCTCCCCCTGAACCTGAAACATAAAATGAATGCAATTGTTGTTGTTAACTTGTTTATTGCAGCTTATAAT
GGTTACAAATAAAGCAATAGCATCACAAATTTCACAAATAAAGCATTTTTTTCACTGCATTCTAGTTGTG
GTTTGTCCAAACTCATCAATGTATCTTATCATGTCTGGATCAATTCCCTATAGTGAGTCGTATTAAATTC
GTAATCATGTCATAGCTGTTTCCTGTGTGAAATTGTTATCCGCTCACAATTCCACACAACATACGAGCCG
GAAGCATAAAGTGTAAAGCCTGGGGTGCCTAATGAGTGAGCTAACTCACATTAATTGCGTTGCGCTCACT
GCCCGCTTTCCAGTCGGGAAACCTGTCGTGCCAGCTGCATTAATGAATCGGCCAACGCGCGGGGAGAGGC
GGTTTGCGTATTGGGCGCTCTTCCGCTTCCTCGCTCACTGACTCGCTGCGCTCGGTCGTTCGGCTGCGGC
GAGCGGTATCAGCTCACTCAAAGGCGGTAATACGGTTATCCACAGAATCAGGGGATAACGCAGGAAAGAA
CATGTGAGCAAAAGGCCAGCAAAAGGCCAGGAACCGTAAAAAGGCCGCGTTGCTGGCGTTTTTCCATAGG
CTCCGCCCCCCTGACGAGCATCACAAAAATCGACGCTCAAGTCAGAGGTGGCGAAACCCGACAGGACTAT
AAAGATACCAGGCGTTTCCCCCTGGAAGCTCCCTCGTGCGCTCTCCTGTTCCGACCCTGCCGCTTACCGG
ATACCTGTCCGCCTTTCTCCCTTCGGGAAGCGTGGCGCTTTCTCATAGCTCACGCTGTAGGTATCTCAGT
TCGGTGTAGGTCGTTCGCTCCAAGCTGGGCTGTGTGCACGAACCCCCCGTTCAGCCCGACCGCTGCGCCT
TATCCGGTAACTATCGTCTTGAGTCCAACCCGGTAAGACACGACTTATCGCCACTGGCAGCAGCCACTGG
TAACAGGATTAGCAGAGCGAGGTATGTAGGCGGTGCTACAGAGTTCTTGAAGTGGTGGCCTAACTACGGC
TACACTAGAAGAACAGTATTTGGTATCTGCGCTCTGCTGAAGCCAGTTACCTTCGGAAAAAGAGTTGGTA
GCTCTTGATCCGGCAAACAAACCACCGCTGGTAGCGGTGGTTTTTTTGTTTGCAAGCAGCAGATTACGCG
CAGAAAAAAAGGATCTCAAGAAGATCCTTTGATCTTTTCTACGGGGTCTGACGCTCAGTGGAACGAAAAC
TCACGTTAAGGGATTTTGGTCATGAGATTATCAAAAAGGATCTTCACCTAGATCCTTTTAAATTAAAAAT
GAAGTTTTAAATCAATCTAAAGTATATATGAGTAAACTTGGTCTGACAGTTACCAATGCTTAATCAGTGA
GGCACCTATCTCAGCGATCTGTCTATTTCGTTCATCCATAGTTGCCTGACTCCCCGTCGTGTAGATAACT
ACGATACGGGAGGGCTTACCATCTGGCCCCAGTGCTGCAATGATACCGCGAGACCCACGCTCACCGGCTC
CAGATTTATCAGCAATAAACCAGCCAGCCGGAAGGGCCGAGCGCAGAAGTGGTCCTGCAACTTTATCCGC
CTCCATCCAGTCTATTAATTGTTGCCGGGAAGCTAGAGTAAGTAGTTCGCCAGTTAATAGTTTGCGCAAC
GTTGTTGCCATTGCTACAGGCATCGTGGTGTCACGCTCGTCGTTTGGTATGGCTTCATTCAGCTCCGGTT
CCCAACGATCAAGGCGAGTTACATGATCCCCCATGTTGTGCAAAAAAGCGGTTAGCTCCTTCGGTCCTCC
GATCGTTGTCAGAAGTAAGTTGGCCGCAGTGTTATCACTCATGGTTATGGCAGCACTGCATAATTCTCTT
ACTGTCATGCCATCCGTAAGATGCTTTTCTGTGACTGGTGAGTACTCAACCAAGTCATTCTGAGAATAGT
GTATGCGGCGACCGAGTTGCTCTTGCCCGGCGTCAATACGGGATAATACCGCGCCACATAGCAGAACTTT
AAAAGTGCTCATCATTGGAAAACGTTCTTCGGGGCGAAAACTCTCAAGGATCTTACCGCTGTTGAGATCC
AGTTCGATGTAACCCACTCGTGCACCCAACTGATCTTCAGCATCTTTTACTTTCACCAGCGTTTCTGGGT
GAGCAAAAACAGGAAGGCAAAATGCCGCAAAAAAGGGAATAAGGGCGACACGGAAATGTTGAATACTCAT
ACTCTTCCTTTTTCAATATTATTGAAGCATTTATCAGGGTTATTGTCTCATGAGCGGATACATATTTGAA
TGTATTTAGAAAAATAAACAAATAGGGGTTCCGCGCACATTTCCCCGAAAAGTGCCACCTG
[124 nt withheld, positions 7272-7395]
C
[91 nt withheld, positions 7397-7487]
A
[49 nt withheld, positions 7489-7537]
CCTTTGACGTTGGAGTCCACGTTCTTT
[37 nt withheld, positions 7565-7601]
ACCCTATCTCGGTCTATTCTTTTGATTTATAAGGGATTTTGCCGATTTCGGCCTATTGGTTAAAAAATGA
GCTGATTTAACAAAAATTTAACGCGAATTTTAACAAAATATTAACGCTTACAATTT
Features (pLannotate 1.2.2; 22 found; start..end, strand, type, name):
      4..158     -  CDS            lacZα (fragment): LacZα fragment of β-galactosidase; lacZ fragment
    318..697     +  enhancer       CMV enhancer: human cytomegalovirus immediate early enhancer
    699..898     +  promoter       CMV promoter: human cytomegalovirus (CMV) immediate early promoter
    931..996     +  CDS            3xFLAG: three tandem FLAG® epitope tags, followed by an enterokinase cleavage site
   1009..2418    +  CDS            Dcstamp: DCSTP_MOUSE - Also known as Tm7sf4. Experimental evidence at protein level: Swiss-Prot protein existence level 1. Probable cell surface receptor that plays several roles in cellular fusion, cell differentiation, bone and immune homeostasis. Plays a role in TNFSF11-mediated osteoclastogenesis. Cooperates with OCSTAMP in modulating cell-cell fusion in both osteoclasts and foreign body giant cells (FBGCs). Participates in osteoclast bone resorption. Involved in inducing the expression of tartrate-resistant acid phosphatase in osteoclast precursors. Plays a role in haematopoietic stem cell differe
   2486..3108    +  polyA_signal   hGH poly(A) signal: human growth hormone polyadenylation signal
   3150..3447    +  promoter       SV40 promoter: SV40 enhancer and early promoter
   3501..4292    +  CDS            neo: KKA2_KLEPN - Also known as kan, nptII. Experimental evidence at protein level: Swiss-Prot protein existence level 1. Resistance to kanamycin, neomycin, paromomycin, ribostamycin, butirosin and gentamicin B. From Klebsiella pneumoniae.
   4316..4693    +  CDS            ble: BLE_KLEPN - Experimental evidence at protein level: Swiss-Prot protein existence level 1. Binding protein with a strong affinity to the bleomycin family of antibiotics. Binds to CL990; an antimitotic-antibiotic compound. From Klebsiella pneumoniae.
   4735..4794    +  CDS            str (fragment): STR_KLEPN - Protein inferred from homology: Swiss-Prot protein existence level 3. The aminoglycoside phosphotransferases achieve inactivation of their antibiotic substrates by phosphorylation. From Klebsiella pneumoniae.
   4817..4840    -  rep_origin     CloDF13 ori (fragment): Plasmids containing the CloDF13 (CDF) origin of replication can be propagated in E. coli cells that contain additional plasmids with compatible origins.
   4841..4924    +  CDS            large T antigen (fragment): large T antigen from SV40 (simian virus 40)
   4947..5081    +  polyA_signal   SV40 poly(A) signal: SV40 polyadenylation signal
   5087..5105    -  promoter       T7 promoter: promoter for bacteriophage T7 RNA polymerase
   5143..5159    -  protein_bind   lac operator: The lac repressor binds to the lac operator to inhibit transcription in E. coli. This inhibition can be relieved by adding lactose or isopropyl-β-D-thiogalactopyranoside (IPTG). lac repressor encoded by lacI
   5167..5197    -  promoter       lac promoter: promoter for the E. coli lac operon
   5212..5233    -  protein_bind   CAP binding site: CAP binding activates transcription in the presence of cAMP. E. coli catabolite activator protein
   5246..5338    -  CDS            lacI (fragment): lac repressor; lacI; The lac repressor binds to the lac operator to inhibit transcription in E. coli. This inhibition can be relieved by adding lactose or isopropyl-β-D-thiogalactopyranoside (IPTG).
   5521..6109    -  rep_origin     ori: high-copy-number ColE1/pMB1/pBR322/pUC origin of replication
   6280..7140    -  CDS            AmpR: β-lactamase; bla; confers resistance to ampicillin, carbenicillin, and related antibiotics
   7141..7245    -  promoter       AmpR promoter: bla
   7272..7700    +  rep_origin     f1 ori (sequence partly withheld): f1 bacteriophage origin of replication; arrow indicates direction of (+) strand synthesis
