[The description below was written by a language model from this plasmid's Addgene catalogue record and pLannotate feature annotations shown in this document.]
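Description:
mDC-STAMP-Flag-Myc-CMV26 is a 7.7 kb mammalian expression plasmid built on the commercial 3xFlag-Myc-CMV26 backbone for producing epitope-tagged mouse DC-STAMP (Dcstamp, also known as Tm7sf4). It is maintained in E. coli as a high-copy plasmid through a ColE1/pUC-type origin with ampicillin selection from the β-lactamase gene. It also carries an f1 phage origin, which allows single-stranded DNA to be produced. Short lac-region elements (lacZα and lacI fragments, lac promoter/operator, CAP site), a T7 promoter and a few other small annotated fragments appear to be backbone remnants rather than functional parts of the design.

The expression cassette uses the human cytomegalovirus immediate-early enhancer and promoter to drive an open reading frame that begins with a 3xFLAG tag, including its enterokinase cleavage site. This is followed by the mouse Dcstamp coding sequence, inserted between NotI and EcoRV sites, and the transcript is terminated by the human growth hormone polyadenylation signal. The catalogue entry lists a backbone-encoded C-terminal c-Myc tag, but the feature table does not annotate it, so in-frame readthrough into Myc cannot be confirmed from the table alone. A second cassette places the neomycin phosphotransferase gene under the SV40 enhancer/early promoter with an SV40 poly(A) signal, allowing G418 selection of stable transfectants. The adjacent ble and str fragment annotations likely reflect the Tn5-derived origin of this marker region.

DC-STAMP is a probable cell-surface receptor involved in cell-cell fusion of osteoclasts and foreign body giant cells and in TNFSF11-mediated osteoclastogenesis. The plasmid's stated purpose is expression of mouse DC-STAMP in mammalian cells, and the tags allow the protein to be detected or purified with anti-tag antibodies.
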