Addgene plasmid #73583: mDC-STAMP-Flag-Myc-CMV26
Purpose: Express mouse DC-STAMP in mammalian cells
Depositing lab: Paul Odgren. Depositing organization: University of Massachusetts, Worcester.
Backbone
  Vector backbone: 3xFlag-Myc-CMV26
  Backbone manufacturer: Sigma Aldrich
  Backbone size w/o insert (bp): 6400
  Total vector size (bp): 7727
  Vector type: Mammalian Expression
  Selectable markers: Neomycin (select with G418)
Growth in bacteria
  Bacterial resistance: Ampicillin, 100 μg/mL
  Growth temperature: 37°C
  Growth strain: DH5alpha
  Copy number: High Copy
Gene/Insert
  Gene/Insert name: DC-STAMP
  Species: M. musculus (mouse)
  Entrez Gene: Dcstamp (a.k.a. 4833414I07Rik, DC-STAMP, FIND, Tm7sf4, mDC-STAMP)
  Tag / fusion protein: 3x Flag (N terminal on backbone); c-Myc tag (C terminal on backbone)
  Cloning method: Restriction Enzyme; 5′ cloning site Not1 (unknown if destroyed); 3′ cloning site EcoRV (unknown if destroyed)
  Sequencing primers: 5′ CMV fwd primer
Terms and licenses: Academic/Nonprofit Terms; Industry Terms: Not Available to Industry
How to cite: mDC-STAMP-Flag-Myc-CMV26 was a gift from Paul Odgren (Addgene plasmid # 73583 ; http://n2t.net/addgene:73583 ; RRID:Addgene_73583)
