>Addgene plasmid #73583 | mDC-STAMP-Flag-Myc-CMV26 | addgene partial sequence | sequence record 140055 | CMV-F 5'-CGCAAATGGGCGGTAGGCGTG-3'
GTGAACCGTCAGAATTAACCATGGACTACAAAGACCATGACGGTGATTATAAAGATCATGACATCGATTA
CAAGGATGACGATGACAAGCTTGCGGCCGCAATGAGGCTCTGGACCTTGGGCACCAGTATTTTCCTGAGG
CTTTGGGGGACTTATGTGTTTCCACGAAGCCCTAGCTGGCTGGACTTCATCCAGCATTTGGGAGTCTGTT
GCTTTGTGGCCTTCCTTTCGGTGAGCCTCTTCTCTGCAGCCTTTTACTGGATCCTGCCACCCGTTGCCCT
GCTCTCTTCTGTCTGGATGATCACCTGTGTTTTCCTATGCTGTTCCAAGCGCGCACGATGCTTCATTCTT
CTGGCCGTTCTGTCGTGTGGCCTCCGTGAAGGTAGGAACGCTTTGATTGCGGCTGGCACTGGGGTAGTGA
TCTTTGGACATGTGGAAAATATTTTTTATAACTTCAGAGGTCTCCTAGACAGCATGACTTGCAACCTAAG
GGCAAAGAGCTTTTCAGTACATTTCCCACTTTTAAAACGGTATACTGAAGCCATCCAGTGGATTTACGGC
CTTGCCACTCCGCTGAATCTATTTGATGACCTTGTTTCTTGGAACCAGACTCTGGTGGTCTCTCTTTTTA
GTCCCAGCCATGCCCTGGAGGCTCATATGAATGACACTAGAGGAGAAGTCCTGGGAGTCCTGCACCATAT
GGTGGTCACGACAGAGCTGTTGACTTCCGTGGGCCAGAAGTTGCTTGCCCTTGCCGGGCTTCTGCTCATC
CTAGTCAGCACTGGCCTCTTCCTGAAGCGATTCCTGGGCCCTTGTGGCTGGAAGTATGAGAATGTCTACA
TCACCAAACAATTTGTTCGGTTTGATGAAAAGGAGAGGCACCA
