>Addgene plasmid #73583 | mDC-STAMP-Flag-Myc-CMV26 | addgene partial sequence | sequence record 140058 | pNUT-R 5'-GTGGCAACTTCCAGGGCC-3'
CCGGGATCCTCACAGATCCTCTTCTGAGATGAGTTTTTGTTCTCTAGAGTCGACTGGTACCGATATCCAT
AGATCATCTTCATTTGCAGGGATTGTCTGCTTCTTCCTAATCATTTTCAGGACTGGAAACCAGAAATGAA
TCTTTTTAAAGTACAGGCTCGGTTTCCCGTCAGCCTCTCTCAATGGCTGCTTTGATCGTTTCTCAAGGAG
CTTCGCATGCAGGTATTCAATTCTCTCCCTCTCCACTTTGGGGTAGAAGGAGACTGACACGAGAATTTTA
AGCTGCATCAGCATAGAAGACAACAATCCTAGTATTATTAGTGTTAACAGAATAATACTGAGAGGAACCC
AAGTCTCAGACACACTGAGACGTGGTTTAGGAATGCAGCTCGGTTCAAACATAGATATATTAAAGGCAGA
ATCATGGACGACTCCTTGGGTTCCTTGCTTCTCTCCACGTAGTTTCAAGTGAACTTCCAGCCCTGGCAAG
CTTTGGAACTGTTTGTTCATGGAGGAGATGAGCCGATACAGCAGATAGTCCACAGCGGCAAACAGCACCC
ACATGTAGAGATAGGTCAGGACAGGAAGGAAGAACAGCCCAAGGGTTTTCTTCTCCTTAGGAGTCAGCTG
CAAAGATGGGACGATGACATATTTCTTCCTTTCCTTCTTATTCAGCGGGAGGACACAGGGCCGCTGTTGG
TGCCTCTCCTTTTCATCAAACCGAACAAATTGTTTGGTGATGTAGACATTCTCATACTTCCAGCCACAAG
GGCCCAGGAATCGCTTCAGGAAGAGGCCAGTGCTGACTAGGATGAGCAGAAGCCCGGCAAGGGCAAGCAA
CTTCTGGCCCACGGAAGTCAACAGCTCTGTCGTGACCACCATATGGTGCAGGACTCCCAGGACTTCTCCT
CTAGTGTCATTCATATGAGCCTCCAGGGCATGGCTGGGACTA
